>Addgene plasmid #8773 | 3413 pBF339 Bcl-XL | addgene partial sequence | sequence record 17252 | 8773 with HA-R
AGCTAATTGCAGGGGACTCCGTCTAGGCCCAACCCTGTGATAGGGCAAGGGGCGTGAGTTGCATGTAGTG
GTTCTCCTGGTAGCAATGGTGGCTGAAGAGAGAGTTGTGGTGGGGGCAGGGTGGGAGGTGAGAGGTGAGT
GGACGGTCAGTGTCTGGTCACTTCCGACTGAAGAGTGAGCCCAGCAGAACCACACCAGCCACAGTCATGC
CCGTCAGGAACCAGCGGTTGAAGCGCTCCTGGCCTTTCCGGCTCTCGGCTGCTGCATTGTTCCCGTAGAG
ATCCACAAAAGTGTCCCAGCCGCCGTTCTCCTGGATCCAAGGCTCTAGGTGGTCATTCAGATAGGTGGCC
ATCCAACTTGCAATCCGACTCACCAATACCTGCATCTCCTTGTCTACGCTTTCCACGCACAGTGCCCCGC
CAAAGGAGAAAAAGGCCACGATGCGACCCCAGTTTACTCCATCCCGAATGAGTTCATTCACTACCTGCTC
AAAGCTCTGATACGCGGTCCCTGGGGTTATGTGAAGCTGGGATGTTAGATCACTGAACGCTCTCCGGTAC
CGCAGTTCATACTCATCGCCTGCCTCTCTCAGCGCTTGCTTCACTGCTGCCATGGGAATCACCTCCCGCG
CATCCAAACTGCTGCTGTGGCCAGTGGCTCCATTCACGGCCGGGCTATCCGCCAGGTGCCAGGATGGGTT
GCCATTGATGGCACTGGGGGTCTCCCTCTCTGCTTCAGTTTCTTCTGGGGCCTCAGTCCTATTCTCTTCG
ACATCACTAAACTGACTCCAGCTGTATCCTTTCTGGGAAAGCTTGTAGGAGAGAAAGTCGACCACCAGCT
CCCGGTTGCTCTGA
