[The description below was written by a language model from this plasmid's Addgene catalogue record.]
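Description:
3413 pBF339 Bcl-XL is a yeast expression plasmid built on the pBF339 backbone (about 6.7 kb without insert) that carries the murine Bcl-XL cDNA, the anti-apoptotic long isoform encoded by the Bcl2l1 gene. It is a shuttle vector. In E. coli it is maintained at high copy under ampicillin selection. In yeast it carries a 2μ origin of replication, which supports episomal, multicopy maintenance, together with the TRP1 auxotrophic marker, which allows selection in tryptophan-auxotrophic strains grown without tryptophan.

The insert of roughly 700 bp was cloned into a single EcoRI site, with the site preserved at both ends, directly downstream of the yeast ADH1 promoter. This promoter is commonly used to drive strong, largely constitutive expression in Saccharomyces cerevisiae. Because the same enzyme flanks both ends, the cloning was not directional, so orientation would have had to be confirmed. The record lists an HA-directed sequencing primer, which hints at an HA sequence in or near the cassette, but no epitope tag is stated and none should be assumed. The terminator and the bacterial origin are likewise not described, and no feature table is available to confirm the layout.

The associated work examined the mitochondrial response of yeast to BAX and BCL-XL by biochemical and genetic approaches. This suggests the plasmid serves to express mammalian BCL-XL heterologously in yeast, a host that lacks the endogenous BCL-2 family, in order to study its effects at mitochondria and its relationship to BAX activity.
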