Addgene plasmid #8773: 3413 pBF339 Bcl-XL
Depositing lab: Stanley Korsmeyer. Depositing organization: Dana-Farber Cancer Institute. Publication: Biochemical and genetic analysis of the mitochondrial response of yeast to BAX and BCL-X(L). Gross A, Pilcher K, Blachly-Dyson E, Basso E, Jockel J, Bassik MC, Korsmeyer SJ, Forte M. Mol Cell Biol 2000 May;20(9):3125-36. 10.1128/MCB.20.9.3125-3136.2000 PubMed 10757797.
Backbone
  Vector backbone: pBF339
  Backbone size w/o insert (bp): 6680
  Vector type: Yeast Expression
  Selectable markers: TRP1
Growth in bacteria
  Bacterial resistance: Ampicillin, 100 μg/mL
  Growth temperature: 37°C
  Growth strain: DH5alpha
  Copy number: High Copy
Gene/Insert
  Gene/Insert name: Bcl-XL
  Species: M. musculus (mouse)
  Insert size (bp): 700
  Entrez Gene: Bcl2l1 (a.k.a. Bcl(X)L, Bcl-XL, Bcl2l, BclX, bcl-x, bcl2-L-1)
  Cloning method: Restriction Enzyme; 5′ cloning site EcoRI (not destroyed); 3′ cloning site EcoRI (not destroyed)
  Sequencing primers: 5′ HA-R
Terms and licenses: Academic/Nonprofit Terms; Industry Terms: Not Available to Industry
Depositor comments: cDNA encoding murine BCL-XL into EcoRI site directly downstream of yeast ADH1 promoter, also 2um origin of replication
How to cite: 3413 pBF339 Bcl-XL was a gift from Stanley Korsmeyer (Addgene plasmid # 8773 ; http://n2t.net/addgene:8773 ; RRID:Addgene_8773)
